Addgene plasmid #120315: Septin 11 isoform II
Purpose: Septin 11 isoform II mammalian expression
Depositing lab: Angel de Blas. Depositing organization: University of Connecticut. Publication: Septin 11 is present in GABAergic synapses and plays a functional role in the cytoarchitecture of neurons and GABAergic synaptic connectivity. Li X, Serwanski DR, Miralles CP, Nagata K, De Blas AL. J Biol Chem. 2009 Jun 19;284(25):17253-65. doi: 10.1074/jbc.M109.008870. Epub 2009 Apr 20. PubMed 19380581.
Backbone
  Vector backbone: pCDNA3.1(+)
  Vector type: Mammalian Expression
Growth in bacteria
  Bacterial resistance: Ampicillin, 100 μg/mL
  Growth temperature: 37°C
  Growth strain: DH5alpha
  Copy number: High Copy
Gene/Insert
  Gene/Insert name: SEPT11
  Species: R. norvegicus (rat)
  Entrez Gene: Sept11
  Cloning method: Restriction Enzyme; 5′ cloning site HindIII (unknown if destroyed); 3′ cloning site XbaI (unknown if destroyed)
  Sequencing primers: 5′ unknown
Resource information
  A portion of this plasmid was derived from a plasmid made by: Insert was originally cloned in Angel de Blas's lab.
Terms and licenses: Academic/Nonprofit Terms; Industry Terms: Not Available to Industry
How to cite: Septin 11 isoform II was a gift from Angel de Blas (Addgene plasmid # 120315 ; http://n2t.net/addgene:120315 ; RRID:Addgene_120315)
