[The description below was written by a language model from this plasmid's Addgene catalogue record and pLannotate feature annotations shown in this document.]
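Description:
Septin 11 isoform II is a mammalian expression plasmid built on the pcDNA3.1(+) backbone, carrying the rat (Rattus norvegicus) Sept11 coding sequence inserted between the HindIII and XbaI sites of the polylinker. The sequenced plasmid is about 7.5 kb. It is maintained in E. coli through a high-copy ColE1/pUC-type origin and selected with ampicillin through the β-lactamase gene and its own promoter. An f1 origin is also present, which allows single-stranded DNA to be produced with helper phage.

The septin open reading frame of roughly 1.3 kb lies downstream of the human cytomegalovirus immediate-early enhancer and promoter, which give strong constitutive transcription in mammalian cells. Transcripts are terminated by the bovine growth hormone polyadenylation signal. About 800 bp of unannotated sequence separates the end of the coding region from this signal; it may be 3′ untranslated cDNA, but the record does not say. The automated annotation matched the insert to the mouse Septin-11 protein entry, which reflects homology, since the catalogue gives rat as the source. No epitope tag or fluorescent fusion is annotated or recorded. A T7 promoter just upstream of the insert can be used for in vitro transcription or as a sequencing primer site. A separate cassette has the SV40 early promoter driving the neomycin phosphotransferase gene, followed by an SV40 polyadenylation signal, so stably transfected cells can be selected with G418. The short HIV LTR, ble, lacI and bom hits are fragmentary annotations of backbone sequence, not functional elements.

The stated purpose is expression of this septin 11 isoform in mammalian cells. The associated publication concerns septin 11 at GABAergic synapses and its role in neuronal cytoarchitecture and synaptic connectivity.
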