Features (pLannotate 1.2.2; 20 found; start..end, strand, type, name):
     28..80      -  misc_feature   bom (fragment): basis of mobility region from pBR322
    235..614     +  enhancer       CMV enhancer: human cytomegalovirus immediate early enhancer
    615..818     +  promoter       CMV promoter: human cytomegalovirus (CMV) immediate early promoter
    814..847     +  LTR            5' LTR (truncated) (fragment): truncated 5' long terminal repeat (LTR) from HIV-1
    863..881     +  promoter       T7 promoter: promoter for bacteriophage T7 RNA polymerase
    964..2259    +  CDS            Septin11: SEP11_MOUSE - Also known as D5Ertd606e From Mus musculus (Mouse).
   3071..3295    +  polyA_signal   bGH poly(A) signal: bovine growth hormone polyadenylation signal
   3299..3320    +  promoter       SV40 promoter (fragment): SV40 enhancer and early promoter
   3341..3769    +  rep_origin     f1 ori (sequence partly withheld): f1 bacteriophage origin of replication; arrow indicates direction of (+) strand synthesis
   3783..4112    +  promoter       SV40 promoter: SV40 enhancer and early promoter
   4179..4970    +  CDS            neo: KKA2_KLEPN - Also known as kan, nptII. Experimental evidence at protein level: Swiss-Prot protein existence level 1. Resistance to kanamycin, neomycin, paromomycin, ribostamycin, butirosin and gentamicin B. From Klebsiella pneumoniae.
   4994..5152    +  CDS            ble (fragment): BLE_KLEPN - Experimental evidence at protein level: Swiss-Prot protein existence level 1. Binding protein with a strong affinity to the bleomycin family of antibiotics. Binds to CL990; an antimitotic-antibiotic compound. From Klebsiella pneumoniae.
   5147..5268    +  polyA_signal   SV40 poly(A) signal: SV40 polyadenylation signal
   5341..5357    -  protein_bind   lac operator: The lac repressor binds to the lac operator to inhibit transcription in E. coli. This inhibition can be relieved by adding lactose or isopropyl-β-D-thiogalactopyranoside (IPTG). lac repressor encoded by lacI
   5365..5395    -  promoter       lac promoter: promoter for the E. coli lac operon
   5410..5431    -  protein_bind   CAP binding site: CAP binding activates transcription in the presence of cAMP. E. coli catabolite activator protein
   5444..5536    -  CDS            lacI (fragment): lac repressor; lacI; The lac repressor binds to the lac operator to inhibit transcription in E. coli. This inhibition can be relieved by adding lactose or isopropyl-β-D-thiogalactopyranoside (IPTG).
   5719..6307    -  rep_origin     ori: high-copy-number ColE1/pMB1/pBR322/pUC origin of replication
   6478..7338    -  CDS            AmpR: β-lactamase; bla; confers resistance to ampicillin, carbenicillin, and related antibiotics
   7339..7443    -  promoter       AmpR promoter: bla
>Addgene plasmid #120315 | Septin 11 isoform II | addgene full sequence | sequence record 233719 | Addgene NGS Result
GACGGATCGGGAGATCTCCCGATCCCCTATGGTGCACTCTCAGTACAATCTGCTCTGATGCCGCATAGTT
AAGCCAGTATCTGCTCCCTGCTTGTGTGTTGGAGGTCGCTGAGTAGTGCGCGAGCAAAATTTAAGCTACA
ACAAGGCAAGGCTTGACCGACAATTGCATGAAGAATCTGCTTAGGGTTAGGCGTTTTGCGCTGCTTCGCG
ATGTACGGGCCAGATATACGCGTTGACATTGATTATTGACTAGTTATTAATAGTAATCAATTACGGGGTC
ATTAGTTCATAGCCCATATATGGAGTTCCGCGTTACATAACTTACGGTAAATGGCCCGCCTGGCTGACCG
CCCAACGACCCCCGCCCATTGACGTCAATAATGACGTATGTTCCCATAGTAACGCCAATAGGGACTTTCC
ATTGACGTCAATGGGTGGAGTATTTACGGTAAACTGCCCACTTGGCAGTACATCAAGTGTATCATATGCC
AAGTACGCCCCCTATTGACGTCAATGACGGTAAATGGCCCGCCTGGCATTATGCCCAGTACATGACCTTA
TGGGACTTTCCTACTTGGCAGTACATCTACGTATTAGTCATCGCTATTACCATGGTGATGCGGTTTTGGC
AGTACATCAATGGGCGTGGATAGCGGTTTGACTCACGGGGATTTCCAAGTCTCCACCCCATTGACGTCAA
TGGGAGTTTGTTTTGGCACCAAAATCAACGGGACTTTCCAAAATGTCGTAACAACTCCGCCCCATTGACG
CAAATGGGCGGTAGGCGTGTACGGTGGGAGGTCTATATAAGCAGAGCTCTCTGGCTAACTAGAGAACCCA
CTGCTTACTGGCTTATCGAAATTAATACGACTCACTATAGGGAGACCCAAGCTGGCTAGCGTTTAAACTT
AAGCTTGGTACCGAGCTCGGATCCACTAGTCCAGTGTGGTGGAATTCGCCCTTATGGCCGTGGCGGTGGG
GAGACCGAGTAATGAAGAACTGCGAAACTTATCACTTTCTGGCCATGTTGGATTTGACAGTCTCCCTGAC
CAGCTGGTCAACAAATCCACTTCTCAAGGATTCTGTTTCAACATCCTGTGTGTGGGAGAGACAGGTATTG
GCAAATCCACATTGATGGACACTTTATTCAACACCAAATTTGAAAGTGACCCAGCTACTCACAACGAACC
AGGTGTCCGGTTAAAAGCCAGAAGTTACGAACTGCAGGAAAGCAACGTACGGCTGAAGCTAACCATTGTT
GACACAGTGGGATTTGGAGACCAGATTAATAAAGACGACAGCTATAAGCCCATAGTGGAGTACATTGACG
CCCAGTTTGAGGCCTACTTGCAAGAGGAATTGAAAATTAAGCGTTCTCTCTTCAACTACCACGACACGAG
GATTCACGCCTGCCTTTACTTTATCGCCCCCACGGGACATTCACTGAAGTCCCTGGACCTGGTCACCATG
AAGAAGCTGGACAGCAAGGTGAACATCATCCCAATCATTGCGAAAGCCGACACCATCGCCAAGAACGAAT
TGCACAAGTTCAAGAGTAAGATCATGAGTGAACTCGTGAGCAACGGAGTCCAGATATATCAGTTCCCCAC
CGATGAGGAAACGGTGGCCGAGATTAATGCAACGATGAGTGTCCATCTCCCATTTGCAGTGGTTGGCAGT
ACCGAAGAGGTGAAGATTGGCAACAAGATGGCGAAGGCCAGGCAGTACCCTTGGGGTGTGGTGCAGGTTG
AGAACGAAAACCACTGTGATTTTGTGAAGCTGAGGGAGATGCTGATCCGAGTGAACATGGAGGACCTGCG
AGAGCAGACGCACACTCGCCACTACGAGTTGTATCGGCGCTGTAAGCTCGAGGAGATGGGCTTCAAGGAC
ACTGACCCTGACAGCAAGCCCTTCAGTCTTCAGGAGACATATGAAGCAAAGAGGAATGAGTTCCTGGGAG
AGCTGCAGAAGAAGGAGGAGGAGATGAGACAGATGTTTGTCATGAGAGTGAAGGAGAAAGAGGCGGAGCT
CAAGGAGGCGGAGAAAGAGCTTCATGAGAAGTTTGACCTCCTGAAGCGGACTCACCAAGAGGAGAAGAAA
AAGGTGGAAGACAAGAAGAAGGAGCTTGAGGAGGAGGTGAGCAACTTCCAGAAGAAGAAGGCGGCGGCTC
AGCTCTTGCAGTCGCAGGCCCAGCAGTCTGGGGCCCAGCAGACCAAGAAGGACAAGGATAAGAAAAATAG
TCCCTGGCTCTGCACGGAATAAACGATACTCTCAAATCTAACTGGACGTGCTTTCGCCTTCGCATCTTCT
TCTTTATGTAGCCATCACGTTGCCAAGCCCTACTCTCTCTTAATGGACAGCATTAGAAGAGCGGGAGCTG
TCTGTTCACGAGTTGGGGAAGAGTTACCTCATCTCCACCATCGCCTCCCATTCTTTAAAGTCTGGGTCAA
ACATTGCACTGCTGTTTGTAATTGTCAATGTCTGTTTACAAACCACCACCCTCAGTGGCTACCGAAGTGA
CTTCAACTACCAAACAAAATAACAATAATATTAAGAGTGGAATAGAAAATGTAGGCCCAAACCTGGGGAC
TTGGGCTGGAATCCTCTTGCTTATTAGCTGCCATTTCTTGAACCTCCTGATCTAAGACCTTATGGACCGA
AGAGAGCATGTACCTCACTTGAGGTTGTCATCACCTGCAGGGCAAACATAGCACAAGGTACCCCCTGGTC
TCTATCCTATGGGCAAATTTCACCAACCCCATCAGGATCTAAAGCTCTTAGCAGGTCATCAGAGCGGGGC
AACCCTTGCTGCCTCCTATTGGTTTTGTGGGTTGTTCTGGTGTGGGATTTTAGAAAAGGAAAAAAAAAAA
AAGAAAGGTATTGCATGCACAGAGGTGCCTGCAGTTTTCCCTCTGGAACGTCCTGTTGATACGGTGTTTT
TATTTTTCAGCTGACCATCTGCCTCTTGAGAGAAAGAAGTGGGCATCCAAGGGCGAATTCTGCAGATATC
CAGCACAGTGGCGGCCGCTCGAGTCTAGAGGGCCCGTTTAAACCCGCTGATCAGCCTCGACTGTGCCTTC
TAGTTGCCAGCCATCTGTTGTTTGCCCCTCCCCCGTGCCTTCCTTGACCCTGGAAGGTGCCACTCCCACT
GTCCTTTCCTAATAAAATGAGGAAATTGCATCGCATTGTCTGAGTAGGTGTCATTCTATTCTGGGGGGTG
GGGTGGGGCAGGACAGCAAGGGGGAGGATTGGGAAGACAATAGCAGGCATGCTGGGGATGCGGTGGGCTC
TATGGCTTCTGAGGCGGAAAGAACCAGCTGGGGCTCTAGGGGGTATCCCC
[124 nt withheld, positions 3341-3464]
C
[91 nt withheld, positions 3466-3556]
A
[49 nt withheld, positions 3558-3606]
CCTTTGACGTTGGAGTCCACGTTCTTT
[37 nt withheld, positions 3634-3670]
ACCCTATCTCGGTCTATTCTTTTGATTTATAAGGGATTTTGCCGATTTCGGCCTATTGGTTAAAAAATGA
GCTGATTTAACAAAAATTTAACGCGAATTAATTCTGTGGAATGTGTGTCAGTTAGGGTGTGGAAAGTCCC
CAGGCTCCCCAGCAGGCAGAAGTATGCAAAGCATGCATCTCAATTAGTCAGCAACCAGGTGTGGAAAGTC
CCCAGGCTCCCCAGCAGGCAGAAGTATGCAAAGCATGCATCTCAATTAGTCAGCAACCATAGTCCCGCCC
CTAACTCCGCCCATCCCGCCCCTAACTCCGCCCAGTTCCGCCCATTCTCCGCCCCATGGCTGACTAATTT
TTTTTATTTATGCAGAGGCCGAGGCCGCCTCTGCCTCTGAGCTATTCCAGAAGTAGTGAGGAGGCTTTTT
TGGAGGCCTAGGCTTTTGCAAAAAGCTCCCGGGAGCTTGTATATCCATTTTCGGATCTGATCAAGAGACA
GGATGAGGATCGTTTCGCATGATTGAACAAGATGGATTGCACGCAGGTTCTCCGGCCGCTTGGGTGGAGA
GGCTATTCGGCTATGACTGGGCACAACAGACAATCGGCTGCTCTGATGCCGCCGTGTTCCGGCTGTCAGC
GCAGGGGCGCCCGGTTCTTTTTGTCAAGACCGACCTGTCCGGTGCCCTGAATGAACTGCAGGACGAGGCA
GCGCGGCTATCGTGGCTGGCCACGACGGGCGTTCCTTGCGCAGCTGTGCTCGACGTTGTCACTGAAGCGG
GAAGGGACTGGCTGCTATTGGGCGAAGTGCCGGGGCAGGATCTCCTGTCATCTCACCTTGCTCCTGCCGA
GAAAGTATCCATCATGGCTGATGCAATGCGGCGGCTGCATACGCTTGATCCGGCTACCTGCCCATTCGAC
CACCAAGCGAAACATCGCATCGAGCGAGCACGTACTCGGATGGAAGCCGGTCTTGTCGATCAGGATGATC
TGGACGAAGAGCATCAGGGGCTCGCGCCAGCCGAACTGTTCGCCAGGCTCAAGGCGCGCATGCCCGACGG
CGAGGATCTCGTCGTGACCCATGGCGATGCCTGCTTGCCGAATATCATGGTGGAAAATGGCCGCTTTTCT
GGATTCATCGACTGTGGCCGGCTGGGTGTGGCGGACCGCTATCAGGACATAGCGTTGGCTACCCGTGATA
TTGCTGAAGAGCTTGGCGGCGAATGGGCTGACCGCTTCCTCGTGCTTTACGGTATCGCCGCTCCCGATTC
GCAGCGCATCGCCTTCTATCGCCTTCTTGACGAGTTCTTCTGAGCGGGACTCTGGGGTTCGAAATGACCG
ACCAAGCGACGCCCAACCTGCCATCACGAGATTTCGATTCCACCGCCGCCTTCTATGAAAGGTTGGGCTT
CGGAATCGTTTTCCGGGACGCCGGCTGGATGATCCTCCAGCGCGGGGATCTCATGCTGGAGTTCTTCGCC
CACCCCAACTTGTTTATTGCAGCTTATAATGGTTACAAATAAAGCAATAGCATCACAAATTTCACAAATA
AAGCATTTTTTTCACTGCATTCTAGTTGTGGTTTGTCCAAACTCATCAATGTATCTTATCATGTCTGTAT
ACCGTCGACCTCTAGCTAGAGCTTGGCGTAATCATGGTCATAGCTGTTTCCTGTGTGAAATTGTTATCCG
CTCACAATTCCACACAACATACGAGCCGGAAGCATAAAGTGTAAAGCCTGGGGTGCCTAATGAGTGAGCT
AACTCACATTAATTGCGTTGCGCTCACTGCCCGCTTTCCAGTCGGGAAACCTGTCGTGCCAGCTGCATTA
ATGAATCGGCCAACGCGCGGGGAGAGGCGGTTTGCGTATTGGGCGCTCTTCCGCTTCCTCGCTCACTGAC
TCGCTGCGCTCGGTCGTTCGGCTGCGGCGAGCGGTATCAGCTCACTCAAAGGCGGTAATACGGTTATCCA
CAGAATCAGGGGATAACGCAGGAAAGAACATGTGAGCAAAAGGCCAGCAAAAGGCCAGGAACCGTAAAAA
GGCCGCGTTGCTGGCGTTTTTCCATAGGCTCCGCCCCCCTGACGAGCATCACAAAAATCGACGCTCAAGT
CAGAGGTGGCGAAACCCGACAGGACTATAAAGATACCAGGCGTTTCCCCCTGGAAGCTCCCTCGTGCGCT
CTCCTGTTCCGACCCTGCCGCTTACCGGATACCTGTCCGCCTTTCTCCCTTCGGGAAGCGTGGCGCTTTC
TCATAGCTCACGCTGTAGGTATCTCAGTTCGGTGTAGGTCGTTCGCTCCAAGCTGGGCTGTGTGCACGAA
CCCCCCGTTCAGCCCGACCGCTGCGCCTTATCCGGTAACTATCGTCTTGAGTCCAACCCGGTAAGACACG
ACTTATCGCCACTGGCAGCAGCCACTGGTAACAGGATTAGCAGAGCGAGGTATGTAGGCGGTGCTACAGA
GTTCTTGAAGTGGTGGCCTAACTACGGCTACACTAGAAGAACAGTATTTGGTATCTGCGCTCTGCTGAAG
CCAGTTACCTTCGGAAAAAGAGTTGGTAGCTCTTGATCCGGCAAACAAACCACCGCTGGTAGCGGTGGTT
TTTTTGTTTGCAAGCAGCAGATTACGCGCAGAAAAAAAGGATCTCAAGAAGATCCTTTGATCTTTTCTAC
GGGGTCTGACGCTCAGTGGAACGAAAACTCACGTTAAGGGATTTTGGTCATGAGATTATCAAAAAGGATC
TTCACCTAGATCCTTTTAAATTAAAAATGAAGTTTTAAATCAATCTAAAGTATATATGAGTAAACTTGGT
CTGACAGTTACCAATGCTTAATCAGTGAGGCACCTATCTCAGCGATCTGTCTATTTCGTTCATCCATAGT
TGCCTGACTCCCCGTCGTGTAGATAACTACGATACGGGAGGGCTTACCATCTGGCCCCAGTGCTGCAATG
ATACCGCGAGACCCACGCTCACCGGCTCCAGATTTATCAGCAATAAACCAGCCAGCCGGAAGGGCCGAGC
GCAGAAGTGGTCCTGCAACTTTATCCGCCTCCATCCAGTCTATTAATTGTTGCCGGGAAGCTAGAGTAAG
TAGTTCGCCAGTTAATAGTTTGCGCAACGTTGTTGCCATTGCTACAGGCATCGTGGTGTCACGCTCGTCG
TTTGGTATGGCTTCATTCAGCTCCGGTTCCCAACGATCAAGGCGAGTTACATGATCCCCCATGTTGTGCA
AAAAAGCGGTTAGCTCCTTCGGTCCTCCGATCGTTGTCAGAAGTAAGTTGGCCGCAGTGTTATCACTCAT
GGTTATGGCAGCACTGCATAATTCTCTTACTGTCATGCCATCCGTAAGATGCTTTTCTGTGACTGGTGAG
TACTCAACCAAGTCATTCTGAGAATAGTGTATGCGGCGACCGAGTTGCTCTTGCCCGGCGTCAATACGGG
ATAATACCGCGCCACATAGCAGAACTTTAAAAGTGCTCATCATTGGAAAACGTTCTTCGGGGCGAAAACT
CTCAAGGATCTTACCGCTGTTGAGATCCAGTTCGATGTAACCCACTCGTGCACCCAACTGATCTTCAGCA
TCTTTTACTTTCACCAGCGTTTCTGGGTGAGCAAAAACAGGAAGGCAAAATGCCGCAAAAAAGGGAATAA
GGGCGACACGGAAATGTTGAATACTCATACTCTTCCTTTTTCAATATTATTGAAGCATTTATCAGGGTTA
TTGTCTCATGAGCGGATACATATTTGAATGTATTTAGAAAAATAAACAAATAGGGGTTCCGCGCACATTT
CCCCGAAAAGTGCCACCTGACGTC
